>Addgene plasmid #233837 | pRO230 | addgene full sequence | sequence record 468705 | Addgene NGS Result
CCCTGAATTCGCATCTAGATGGTAGAGCCACAAACAGCCGGTACAAGCAACGATCTCCAGGACCATCTGA
ATCATGCGCGGATGACACGAACTCACGACGGCGATCACAGACATTAACCCACAGTACAGACACTGCGACA
ACGTGGCAATTCGTCGCAATACCGTCTCACTGAACTGGCCGATAATTGCAGACGAACGAAGAGGATGTCC
AATATTTTTTTTAAGGAATAAGGATACTTCAAGACTAGATTCCCCCCTGCATTCCCATCAGAACCGTAAA
CCTTGGCGCTTTCCTTGGGAAGTATTCAAGAAGTGCCTTGTCCGGTTTCTGTGGCTCACAAACCAGCGCG
CCCGATATGGCTTTCTTTTCACTTATGAATGTACCAGTACGGGACAATTAGAACGCTCCTGTAACAATCT
CTTTGCAAATGTGGGGTTACATTCTAACCATGTCACACTGCTGACGAAATTCAAAGTAAAAAAAAATGGG
ACCACGTCTTGAGAACGATAGATTTTCTTTATTTTACATTGAACAGTCGTTGTCTCAGCGCGCTTTATGT
TTTCATTCATACTTCATATTATAAAATAACAAAAGAAGAATTTCATATTCACGCCCAAGAAATCAGGCTG
CTTTCCAAATGCAATTGACACTTCATTAGCCATCACACAAAACTCTTTCTTGCTGGAGCTTCTTTTAAAA
AAGACCTCAGTACACCAAACACGTTACCCGACCTCGTTATTTTACGACAACTATGATAAAATTCTGAAGA
AAAAATAAAAAAATTTTCATACTTCTTGCTTTTATTTAAACCATTGAATGATTTCTTTTGAACAAAACTA
CCTGTTTCACCAAAGGAAATAGAAAGAAAAAATCAATTAGAAGAAAACAAAAAACAAAAGATCTATGAGT
CGTTTAGATAAATCCAAGGTTATAAACGGCGCACTAGAACTGCTTAATGGCGTTGGTATCGAAGGTCTGA
CTACGAGGAAGTTAGCACAGAAACTTGGGGTCGAGCAGCCCACGCTGTATTGGCACGTAAAGAACAAGAG
AGCGCTATTAGATGCCCTACCAATAGAGATGTTAGATAGACACCATACTCATTTTTGCCCGCTTGAGGGG
GAAAGCTGGCAAGACTTTTTAAGAAATAATGCAAAGAGTTACAGGTGCGCTCTTCTTTCACATAGGGATG
GGGCAAAGGTACACTTAGGTACGAGGCCAACCGAGAAACAGTATGAAACACTAGAAAACCAACTTGCTTT
TTTATGCCAACAGGGTTTCAGTCTTGAGAATGCACTTTATGCCCTTAGCGCAGTCGGGCACTTTACGTTG
GGTTGCGTCCTAGAGGAGCAGGAACATCAAGTCGCAAAAGAGGAACGTGAGACACCGACTACTGATAGTA
TGCCCCCGTTATTACGTCAGGCAATAGAACTATTTGACCGTCAAGGGGCGGAACCGGCTTTTCTTTTTGG
CCTGGAGCTAATTATTTGTGGGCTGGAGAAGCAACTGAAGTGCGAAAGTGGTGGGCCAACTGACGCGCTA
GATGATTTCGATCTTGATATGTTACCTGCAGATGCACTAGATGACTTTGATTTAGACATGTTGCCTGGAG
GATCCTAACTCGAGGCGAATTTCTTATGATTTATGATTTTTATTATTAAATAAGTTATAAAAAAAATAAG
TGTATACAAATTTTAAAGTGACTCTTAGGTTTTAAAACGAAAATTCTTATTCTTGAGTAACTCTTTCCTG
TAGGTCAGGTTGCTTTCTCAGGTATAGCATGAGGTCGCTCTTATTGACCACACCTCTACCGGCATGCCGA
GCAAATGCCTGCAAATCGCTCCCCATTTCGCTGCCAATGAGACGACGGGGTCATCACGGCTCATCATGCG
CCAAACAAATGTGTGCAATACACGCTCGGATGACTGCATGATGACCGCACTGACTGGGGACAGCAGATCC
ACCTAAGCCTGTGAGAGAAGCAGACACCCGACAGATCAAGGCAGTTAACTAGTGCACTGCAGTACAGCGG
CCGCGATTATCAAAAAGGATCTTCACCTAGATCCTTTTAAATTAAAAATGAAGTTTTAAATCAATCTAAA
GTATATATGAGTAAACTTGGTCTGACAGTTACCAATGCTTAATCAGTGAGGCACCTATCTCAGCGATCTG
TCTATTTCGTTCATCCATAGTTGCCTGACTCCCCGTCGTGTAGATAACTACGATACGGGAGGGCTTACCA
TCTGGCCCCAGTGCTGCAATGATACCGCGGGACCCACGCTCACCGGCTCCAGATTTATCAGCAATAAACC
AGCCAGCCGGAAGGGCCGAGCGCAGAAGTGGTCCTGCAACTTTATCCGCCTCCATCCAGTCTATTAATTG
TTGCCGGGAAGCTAGAGTAAGTAGTTCGCCAGTTAATAGTTTGCGCAACGTTGTTGCCATTGCTACAGGC
ATCGTGGTGTCACGCTCGTCGTTTGGTATGGCTTCATTCAGCTCCGGTTCCCAACGATCAAGGCGAGTTA
CATGATCCCCCATGTTGTGCAAAAAAGCGGTTAGCTCCTTCGGTCCTCCGATCGTTGTCAGAAGTAAGTT
GGCCGCAGTGTTATCACTCATGGTTATGGCAGCACTGCATAATTCTCTTACTGTCATGCCATCCGTAAGA
TGCTTTTCTGTGACTGGTGAGTACTCAACCAAGTCATTCTGAGAATAGTGTATGCGGCGACCGAGTTGCT
CTTGCCCGGCGTCAATACGGGATAATACCGCGCCACATAGCAGAACTTTAAAAGTGCTCATCATTGGAAA
ACGTTCTTCGGGGCGAAAACTCTCAAGGATCTTACCGCTGTTGAGATCCAGTTCGATGTAACCCACTCGT
GCACCCAACTGATCTTCAGCATCTTTTACTTTCACCAGCGTTTCTGGGTGAGCAAAAACAGGAAGGCAAA
ATGCCGCAAAAAAGGGAATAAGGGCGACACGGAAATGTTGAATACTCATACTCTTCCTTTTTCAATATTA
TTGAAGCATTTATCAGGGTTATTGTCTCATGAGCGGATACATATTTGAATGTATTTAGAAAAATAAACAA
ATAGGGGTTCCGCGCACATTTCCCCGAAAAGTGCCACCTGTCATGACCAAAATCCCTTAACGTGAGTTTT
CGTTCCACTGAGCGTCAGACCCCGTAGAAAAGATCAAAGGATCTTCTTGAGATCCTTTTTTTCTGCGCGT
AATCTGCTGCTTGCAAACAAAAAAACCACCGCTACCAGCGGTGGTTTGTTTGCCGGATCAAGAGCTACCA
ACTCTTTTTCCGAAGGTAACTGGCTTCAGCAGAGCGCAGATACCAAATACTGTTCTTCTAGTGTAGCCGT
AGTTAGGCCACCACTTCAAGAACTCTGTAGCACCGCCTACATACCTCGCTCTGCTAATCCTGTTACCAGT
GGCTGCTGCCAGTGGCGATAAGTCGTGTCTTACCGGGTTGGACTCAAGACGATAGTTACCGGATAAGGCG
CAGCGGTCGGGCTGAACGGGGGGTTCGTGCACACAGCCCAGCTTGGAGCGAACGACCTACACCGAACTGA
GATACCTACAGCGTGAGCTATGAGAAAGCGCCACGCTTCCCGAAGGGAGAAAGGCGGACAGGTATCCGGT
AAGCGGCAGGGTCGGAACAGGAGAGCGCACGAGGGAGCTTCCAGGGGGAAACGCCTGGTATCTTTATAGT
CCTGTCGGGTTTCGCCACCTCTGACTTGAGCGTCGATTTTTGTGATGCTCGTCAGGGGGGCGGAGCCTAT
GGAAAAACGCCAGCAACGCGGCCTTTTTACGGTTCCTGGCCTTTTGCTGGCCTTTTGCTCACATGTTCTT
TCCTGCGTTATCCCCTGATTCTGTGGATAACCGTGCGGCCGC
Features (pLannotate 1.2.2; 5 found; start..end, strand, type, name):
    905..1522    +  CDS            tetR: TETR2_ECOLX - Experimental evidence at protein level: Swiss-Prot protein existence level 1. TetR is the repressor of the tetracycline resistance element; its N-terminal region forms a helix-turn-helix structure and binds DNA. Binding of tetracycline to TetR reduces the repressor affinity for the tetracycline resistance gene (tetA) promoter operator sites. From Escherichia coli.
   1625..1812    +  terminator     ADH1 terminator: S. cerevisiae ADH1; transcription terminator for the S. cerevisiae alcohol dehydrogenase 1 (ADH1) gene
   2129..2989    -  CDS            AmpR: β-lactamase; bla; confers resistance to ampicillin, carbenicillin, and related antibiotics
   2990..3094    -  promoter       AmpR promoter: bla
   3197..3785    +  rep_origin     ori: high-copy-number ColE1/pMB1/pBR322/pUC origin of replication
