[The description below was written by a language model from this plasmid's Addgene catalogue record and pLannotate feature annotations shown in this document.]
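Description:
pRO230 is a 3,892-nt cassette-level plasmid from the MoClo Yeast Toolkit (YTK) system, built by Golden Gate assembly in the pYTK095 backbone. It is maintained in E. coli through a high-copy ColE1/pUC-type origin and an ampicillin resistance gene (β-lactamase with its own bla promoter). The feature table shows no yeast origin of replication or yeast selectable marker, which is consistent with its role as an intermediate transcription-unit plasmid rather than a vector that is maintained in yeast on its own. The ConLS and ConR1 assembly connectors named in the record flank the cassette and define its position as the first unit when several cassettes are joined into a multigene yeast plasmid in a later Golden Gate step.

The payload is a single transcription unit, pRPL18B-rtTA3-tADH1. According to the record, the S. cerevisiae RPL18B promoter, a constitutive ribosomal protein gene promoter, drives rtTA3, and the S. cerevisiae ADH1 terminator ends the transcript. The automated annotation identifies only the TetR-derived DNA-binding portion of the coding sequence (about 620 nt) and the ADH1 terminator. The promoter, the connectors and the activation domain that would lie between the TetR segment and the terminator are not annotated. rtTA3 is a reverse tetracycline-controlled transactivator, a mutated TetR fused to a transcriptional activation domain, which binds tet operator sequences and activates transcription when doxycycline or a related tetracycline is present.

The plasmid therefore supplies the regulator component of a Tet-On inducible system. It is intended to be combined with a cassette carrying a tetO-containing responsive promoter, as part of a standardized set of MoClo-compatible inducible promoter systems for tunable gene expression in budding yeast.
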