Addgene plasmid #233837: pRO230
Purpose: MoClo-YTK; ConLS/R1 cassette; rtTA systems; pRPL18B-rtTA3-tADH1
Depositing lab: Jeff Hasty. Depositing organization: University of California, San Diego (UCSD). Publication: A Standardized Set of MoClo-Compatible Inducible Promoter Systems for Tunable Gene Expression in Yeast. O'Laughlin R, Tran Q, Lezia A, Ngamkanjanarat W, Emmanuele P, Hao N, Hasty J. ACS Synth Biol. 2024 Jan 19;13(1):85-102. doi: 10.1021/acssynbio.3c00184. Epub 2023 Dec 11. PubMed 38079574.
Backbone
  Vector backbone: pYTK095
  Vector type: Yeast Expression
Growth in bacteria
  Bacterial resistance: Ampicillin, 100 μg/mL
  Growth temperature: 37°C
  Growth strain: DH5alpha
  Copy number: High Copy
Gene/Insert
  Gene/Insert name: pRPL18B-rtTA3-tADH1
  Species: S. cerevisiae (budding yeast)
  Cloning method: Golden Gate
Terms and licenses: Academic/Nonprofit Terms; Industry Terms: Not Available to Industry
How to cite: pRO230 was a gift from Jeff Hasty (Addgene plasmid # 233837 ; http://n2t.net/addgene:233837 ; RRID:Addgene_233837)
